Addgene plasmid #122239: pBA950
Purpose: CROP-seq vector optimized for sgRNA expression and CRISPRi activity. This vector expresses a eGFP-NT2 sgRNA with modified U6 promotor and sgRNA constant region.
Depositing lab: Jonathan Weissman. Depositing organization: University of California, San Francisco (UCSF). Publication: Combinatorial single-cell CRISPR screens by direct guide RNA capture and targeted sequencing. Replogle JM, Norman TM, Xu A, Hussmann JA, Chen J, Cogan JZ, Meer EJ, Terry JM, Riordan DP, Srinivas N, Fiddes IT, Arthur JG, Alvarado LJ, Pfeiffer KA, Mikkelsen TS, Weissman JS, Adamson B. Nat Biotechnol. 2020 Aug;38(8):954-961. doi: 10.1038/s41587-020-0470-y. Epub 2020 Mar 30. PubMed 32231336.
Backbone
  Vector backbone: CROPseq-Guide-Puro (Addgene, #86708)
  Total vector size (bp): 8522
  Modifications to backbone: First, an intermediate vector was constructed by replacing the existing selectable marker in CROPseq-Guide-Puro with BFP (synthesized dsDNA inserted by Gibson assembly using PstI and MluI). Then pBA950 was made by replacing the entire human U6-driven sgRNA expression cassette with the sgRNA expression cassette from pU6-sgRNA EF1Alpha-puro-T2A-BFP (synthesized dsDNA inserted between PpuMI and NcoI by Gibson assembly). This cassette is driven by a modified mouse U6 promoter and encodes a BlpI-containing sgRNA(F+E) programmed with EGFP-NT2.
  Vector type: Mammalian Expression, Lentiviral, CRISPR
  Selectable markers: BFP
Growth in bacteria
  Bacterial resistance: Ampicillin, 100 μg/mL
  Growth temperature: 30°C
  Growth strain: NEB Stable
  Copy number: High Copy
Gene/Insert
  Gene/Insert name: BFP selectable marker, plus a modified mU6 promoter and sgRNA constant region for optimized CRISPRi activity
  gRNA/shRNA sequence: EGFP-NT2
  Species: Synthetic
  Cloning method: Gibson Cloning
  Sequencing primers: 5′ cagcacaaaaggaaactcacc; 3′ TCAAGTTGATAACGGACTAGCC
Terms and licenses: Academic/Nonprofit Terms; Industry Terms: Not Available to Industry
How to cite: pBA950 was a gift from Jonathan Weissman (Addgene plasmid # 122239 ; http://n2t.net/addgene:122239 ; RRID:Addgene_122239)
