[The description below was written by a language model from this plasmid's Addgene catalogue record and pLannotate feature annotations shown in this document.]
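Description:
pBA950 is an 8.5 kb third-generation-style lentiviral CRISPR guide vector derived from CROPseq-Guide-Puro and adapted for CRISPRi-based single-cell screening. It is propagated in E. coli through a high-copy ColE1/pUC origin with ampicillin resistance (bla); an f1 origin and remnants of lac/lacZα, T3 and T7 elements come from the cloning backbone. The viral portion consists of an RSV promoter fused to a truncated HIV-1 5' LTR, the Ψ packaging signal with a gag fragment, the RRE and the cPPT/CTS, followed downstream by a truncated 3' LTR and an SV40 polyadenylation signal and origin.

Two changes distinguish it from its parent. First, the puromycin marker was replaced by a blue fluorescent protein. The feature table shows TagBFP driven by the EF-1α core promoter with intron A and followed by a WPRE, so transduced cells are identified by fluorescence rather than by drug selection. Second, the human U6 guide cassette was replaced with one taken from pU6-sgRNA EF1Alpha-puro-T2A-BFP. This cassette uses a modified mouse U6 promoter and a BlpI-containing sgRNA(F+E) constant region, and it is programmed with the EGFP-NT2 guide. The automated annotation does not call the mU6 promoter, but it does detect a tracrRNA-like fragment just upstream of the 3' LTR. A short hit to a Venus fragment lies next to it and probably reflects the EGFP-targeting spacer.

This position matches the CROP-seq design, in which the guide cassette sits in the 3' LTR region. There it is copied during reverse transcription and is also carried in the 3' end of the polyadenylated Pol II transcript, so guide identity can be read in single-cell RNA-seq. A loxP site and small nef, Rev and SV40 small t fragments are also annotated, but the record assigns them no function.
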