Features (pLannotate 1.2.2; 30 found; start..end, strand, type, name):
     88..109     +  protein_bind   CAP binding site: CAP binding activates transcription in the presence of cAMP. E. coli catabolite activator protein
    124..154     +  promoter       lac promoter: promoter for the E. coli lac operon
    162..178     +  protein_bind   lac operator: The lac repressor binds to the lac operator to inhibit transcription in E. coli. This inhibition can be relieved by adding lactose or isopropyl-β-D-thiogalactopyranoside (IPTG). lac repressor encoded by lacI
    223..241     +  promoter       T3 promoter: promoter for bacteriophage T3 RNA polymerase
    269..495     +  promoter       RSV promoter: Rous sarcoma virus enhancer/promoter
    496..676     +  LTR            5' LTR (truncated): truncated 5' long terminal repeat (LTR) from HIV-1
    723..848     +  misc_feature   HIV-1 Ψ: packaging signal of human immunodeficiency virus type 1
    832..1195    +  CDS            HIV-1 gag (fragment): gag protein from human immunodeficiency virus 1; gag
   1341..1574    +  misc_feature   RRE: The Rev response element (RRE) of HIV-1 allows for Rev-dependent mRNA export from the nucleus to the cytoplasm.
   1984..2101    +  misc_feature   cPPT/CTS: central polypurine tract and central termination sequence of HIV-1
   2167..2233    +  CDS            small t antigen (fragment): SV40 (simian virus 40) small t antigen
   2259..2470    +  promoter       EF-1α core promoter: core promoter for human elongation factor EF-1α
   2471..3409    +  intron         EF-1α intron A: intron upstream of the start codon of human EF-1α
   3431..4129    +  CDS            TagBFP: TagBFP is a basic (constitutively fluorescent) blue fluorescent protein published in 2008, derived from Entacmaea quadricolor. It is reported to be a very rapidly-maturing monomer with very low acid sensitivity.
   4148..4736    +  misc_feature   WPRE: woodchuck hepatitis virus posttranscriptional regulatory element
   4732..4842    +  CDS            nef (fragment): NEF_HV1LA - Experimental evidence at protein level: Swiss-Prot protein existence level 1. Extracellular Nef protein targets CD4(+) T-lymphocytes for apoptosis by interacting with CXCR4 surface receptors. From Human immunodeficiency virus type 1 group M subtype B (isolate Lai) (HIV-1).
   4862..4888    +  CDS            Rev (fragment): human immunodeficiency virus 1 (HIV-1) Rev protein; rev; enhances nuclear export of unspliced and incompletely spliced viral mRNAs
   5092..5125    +  protein_bind   loxP: Cre-mediated recombination occurs in the 8-bp core sequence (GCATACAT). Cre recombinase
   5212..5231    -  CDS            VN155(I152L) (fragment): improved N-terminal fragment of mVenus for use in bimolecular fluorescence complementation (BiFC) (Kodama and Hu, 2010)
   5250..5317    +  misc_RNA       tracrRNA (fragment): trans-activating CRISPR RNA for the Streptococcus pyogenes CRISPR/Cas9 system
   5377..5557    +  LTR            5' LTR (truncated): truncated 5' long terminal repeat (LTR) from HIV-1
   5635..5756    +  polyA_signal   SV40 poly(A) signal: SV40 polyadenylation signal
   5775..5910    +  rep_origin     SV40 ori: SV40 origin of replication
   5931..5949    -  promoter       T7 promoter: promoter for bacteriophage T7 RNA polymerase
   5957..6112    +  CDS            lacZα (fragment): LacZα fragment of β-galactosidase; lacZ fragment
   6117..6545    +  rep_origin     f1 ori (sequence partly withheld): f1 bacteriophage origin of replication; arrow indicates direction of (+) strand synthesis
   6598..6702    +  promoter       AmpR promoter: bla
   6703..7563    +  CDS            AmpR: β-lactamase; bla; confers resistance to ampicillin, carbenicillin, and related antibiotics
   7734..8322    +  rep_origin     ori: high-copy-number ColE1/pMB1/pBR322/pUC origin of replication
   8505..75      +  CDS            lacI (fragment) (across the origin): lac repressor; lacI; The lac repressor binds to the lac operator to inhibit transcription in E. coli. This inhibition can be relieved by adding lactose or isopropyl-β-D-thiogalactopyranoside (IPTG).
>Addgene plasmid #122239 | pBA950 | addgene full sequence | sequence record 292012 | Addgene NGS Result
GCCTCTCCCCGCGCGTTGGCCGATTCATTAATGCAGCTGGCACGACAGGTTTCCCGACTGGAAAGCGGGC
AGTGAGCGCAACGCAATTAATGTGAGTTAGCTCACTCATTAGGCACCCCAGGCTTTACACTTTATGCTTC
CGGCTCGTATGTTGTGTGGAATTGTGAGCGGATAACAATTTCACACAGGAAACAGCTATGACCATGATTA
CGCCAAGCGCGCAATTAACCCTCACTAAAGGGAACAAAAGCTGGAGCTGCAAGCTTAATGTAGTCTTATG
CAATACTCTTGTAGTCTTGCAACATGGTAACGATGAGTTAGCAACATGCCTTACAAGGAGAGAAAAAGCA
CCGTGCATGCCGATTGGTGGAAGTAAGGTGGTACGATCGTGCCTTATTAGGAAGGCAACAGACGGGTCTG
ACATGGATTGGACGAACCACTGAATTGCCGCATTGCAGAGATATTGTATTTAAGTGCCTAGCTCGATACA
TAAACGGGTCTCTCTGGTTAGACCAGATCTGAGCCTGGGAGCTCTCTGGCTAACTAGGGAACCCACTGCT
TAAGCCTCAATAAAGCTTGCCTTGAGTGCTTCAAGTAGTGTGTGCCCGTCTGTTGTGTGACTCTGGTAAC
TAGAGATCCCTCAGACCCTTTTAGTCAGTGTGGAAAATCTCTAGCAGTGGCGCCCGAACAGGGACTTGAA
AGCGAAAGGGAAACCAGAGGAGCTCTCTCGACGCAGGACTCGGCTTGCTGAAGCGCGCACGGCAAGAGGC
GAGGGGCGGCGACTGGTGAGTACGCCAAAAATTTTGACTAGCGGAGGCTAGAAGGAGAGAGATGGGTGCG
AGAGCGTCAGTATTAAGCGGGGGAGAATTAGATCGCGATGGGAAAAAATTCGGTTAAGGCCAGGGGGAAA
GAAAAAATATAAATTAAAACATATAGTATGGGCAAGCAGGGAGCTAGAACGATTCGCAGTTAATCCTGGC
CTGTTAGAAACATCAGAAGGCTGTAGACAAATACTGGGACAGCTACAACCATCCCTTCAGACAGGATCAG
AAGAACTTAGATCATTATATAATACAGTAGCAACCCTCTATTGTGTGCATCAAAGGATAGAGATAAAAGA
CACCAAGGAAGCTTTAGACAAGATAGAGGAAGAGCAAAACAAAAGTAAGACCACCGCACAGCAAGCGGCC
GCTGATCTTCAGACCTGGAGGAGGAGATATGAGGGACAATTGGAGAAGTGAATTATATAAATATAAAGTA
GTAAAAATTGAACCATTAGGAGTAGCACCCACCAAGGCAAAGAGAAGAGTGGTGCAGAGAGAAAAAAGAG
CAGTGGGAATAGGAGCTTTGTTCCTTGGGTTCTTGGGAGCAGCAGGAAGCACTATGGGCGCAGCGTCAAT
GACGCTGACGGTACAGGCCAGACAATTATTGTCTGGTATAGTGCAGCAGCAGAACAATTTGCTGAGGGCT
ATTGAGGCGCAACAGCATCTGTTGCAACTCACAGTCTGGGGCATCAAGCAGCTCCAGGCAAGAATCCTGG
CTGTGGAAAGATACCTAAAGGATCAACAGCTCCTGGGGATTTGGGGTTGCTCTGGAAAACTCATTTGCAC
CACTGCTGTGCCTTGGAATGCTAGTTGGAGTAATAAATCTCTGGAACAGATTTGGAATCACACGACCTGG
ATGGAGTGGGACAGAGAAATTAACAATTACACAAGCTTAATACACTCCTTAATTGAAGAATCGCAAAACC
AGCAAGAAAAGAATGAACAAGAATTATTGGAATTAGATAAATGGGCAAGTTTGTGGAATTGGTTTAACAT
AACAAATTGGCTGTGGTATATAAAATTATTCATAATGATAGTAGGAGGCTTGGTAGGTTTAAGAATAGTT
TTTGCTGTACTTTCTATAGTGAATAGAGTTAGGCAGGGATATTCACCATTATCGTTTCAGAATCTTGAGA
CAAATGGCAGTATTCATCCACAATTTTAAAAGAAAAGGGGGGATTGGGGGGTACAGTGCAGGGGAAAGAA
TAGTAGACATAATAGCAACAGACATACAAACTAAAGAATTACAAAAACAAATTACAAAAATTCAAAATTT
TCGGGTTTATTACAGGGACAGCAGAGATCCACTTTGGCGCCGGCTCGAGGGGGCCCGGGTGCAAAGATGG
ATAAAGTTTTAAACAGAGAGGAATCTTTGCAGCTAATGGACCTTCTAGGTCTTGAAAGGAGTGGGAATTG
GCTCCGGTGCCCGTCAGTGGGCAGAGCGCACATCGCCCACAGTCCCCGAGAAGTTGGGGGGAGGGGTCGG
CAATTGATCCGGTGCCTAGAGAAGGTGGCGCGGGGTAAACTGGGAAAGTGATGTCGTGTACTGGCTCCGC
CTTTTTCCCGAGGGTGGGGGAGAACCGTATATAAGTGCAGTAGTCGCCGTGAACGTTCTTTTTCGCAACG
GGTTTGCCGCCAGAACACAGGTAAGTGCCGTGTGTGGTTCCCGCGGGCCTGGCCTCTTTACGGGTTATGG
CCCTTGCGTGCCTTGAATTACTTCCACCTGGCTGCAGTACGTGATTCTTGATCCCGAGCTTCGGGTTGGA
AGTGGGTGGGAGAGTTCGAGGCCTTGCGCTTAAGGAGCCCCTTCGCCTCGTGCTTGAGTTGAGGCCTGGC
CTGGGCGCTGGGGCCGCCGCGTGCGAATCTGGTGGCACCTTCGCGCCTGTCTCGCTGCTTTCGATAAGTC
TCTAGCCATTTAAAATTTTTGATGACCTGCTGCGACGCTTTTTTTCTGGCAAGATAGTCTTGTAAATGCG
GGCCAAGATCTGCACACTGGTATTTCGGTTTTTGGGGCCGCGGGCGGCGACGGGGCCCGTGCGTCCCAGC
GCACATGTTCGGCGAGGCGGGGCCTGCGAGCGCGGCCACCGAGAATCGGACGGGGGTAGTCTCAAGCTGG
CCGGCCTGCTCTGGTGCCTGGCCTCGCGCCGCCGTGTATCGCCCCGCCCTGGGCGGCAAGGCTGGCCCGG
TCGGCACCAGTTGCGTGAGCGGAAAGATGGCCGCTTCCCGGCCCTGCTGCAGGGAGCTCAAAATGGAGGA
CGCGGCGCTCGGGAGAGCGGGCGGGTGAGTCACCCACACAAAGGAAAAGGGCCTTTCCGTCCTCAGCCGT
CGCTTCATGTGACTCCACGGAGTACCGGGCGCCGTCCAGGCACCTCGATTAGTTCTCGAGCTTTTGGAGT
ACGTCGTCTTTAGGTTGGGGGGAGGGGTTTTATGCGATGGAGTTTCCCCACACTGAGTGGGTGGAGACTG
AAGTTAGGCCAGCTTGGCACTTGATGTAATTCTCCTTGGAATTTGCCCTTTTTGAGTTTGGATCTTGGTT
CATTCTCAAGCCTCAGACAGTGGTTCAAAGTTTTTTTCTTCCATTTCAGGTGTCGTGACGTACGGCCACC
ATGAGCGAGCTGATTAAGGAGAACATGCACATGAAGCTGTACATGGAGGGCACCGTGGACAACCATCACT
TCAAGTGCACATCCGAGGGCGAAGGCAAGCCCTACGAGGGCACCCAGACCATGAGAATCAAGGTGGTCGA
GGGCGGCCCTCTCCCCTTCGCCTTCGACATCCTGGCTACTAGCTTCCTCTACGGCAGCAAGACCTTCATC
AACCACACCCAGGGCATCCCCGACTTCTTCAAGCAGTCCTTCCCTGAGGGCTTCACATGGGAGAGAGTCA
CCACATACGAAGACGGGGGCGTGCTGACCGCTACCCAGGACACCAGCCTCCAGGACGGCTGCCTCATCTA
CAACGTCAAGATCAGAGGGGTGAACTTCACATCCAACGGCCCTGTGATGCAGAAGAAAACACTCGGCTGG
GAGGCCTTCACCGAGACCCTGTACCCCGCTGACGGCGGCCTGGAAGGCAGAAACGACATGGCCCTGAAGC
TCGTGGGCGGGAGCCATCTGATCGCAAACATCAAGACCACATATAGATCCAAGAAACCCGCTAAGAACCT
CAAGATGCCTGGCGTCTACTATGTGGACTACAGACTGGAAAGAATCAAGGAGGCCAACAACGAGACCTAC
GTCGAGCAGCACGAGGTGGCAGTGGCCAGATACTGCGACCTCCCTAGCAAACTGGGGCACAAGCTTAATT
AAACGCGTTAAGTCGACAATCAACCTCTGGATTACAAAATTTGTGAAAGATTGACTGGTATTCTTAACTA
TGTTGCTCCTTTTACGCTATGTGGATACGCTGCTTTAATGCCTTTGTATCATGCTATTGCTTCCCGTATG
GCTTTCATTTTCTCCTCCTTGTATAAATCCTGGTTGCTGTCTCTTTATGAGGAGTTGTGGCCCGTTGTCA
GGCAACGTGGCGTGGTGTGCACTGTGTTTGCTGACGCAACCCCCACTGGTTGGGGCATTGCCACCACCTG
TCAGCTCCTTTCCGGGACTTTCGCTTTCCCCCTCCCTATTGCCACGGCGGAACTCATCGCCGCCTGCCTT
GCCCGCTGCTGGACAGGGGCTCGGCTGTTGGGCACTGACAATTCCGTGGTGTTGTCGGGGAAATCATCGT
CCTTTCCTTGGCTGCTCGCCTGTGTTGCCACCTGGATTCTGCGCGGGACGTCCTTCTGCTACGTCCCTTC
GGCCCTCAATCCAGCGGACCTTCCTTCCCGCGGCCTGCTGCCGGCTCTGCGGCCTCTTCCGCGTCTTCGC
CTTCGCCCTCAGACGAGTCGGATCTCCCTTTGGGCCGCCTCCCCGCGTCGACTTTAAGACCAATGACTTA
CAAGGCAGCTGTAGATCTTAGCCACTTTTTAAAAGAAAAGGGGGGACTGGAAGGGCTAATTCACTCCCAA
CGAAGACAAGATTTCACCATTATCGTTTCAGACCCACCTCCCAACCCCGAGGGGACCCAGATCTAGAGAT
CCGACGCGCCATCTCTAGGCCCGCGCCGGCCCCCTCGCACGGACTTGTGGGAGAAGCTCGGCTACTCCCC
TGCCCCGGTTAATTTGCATATAATATTTCCTAGTAACTATAGAGGCTTAATGTGCGATAAAAGACAGATA
ATCTGTTCTTTTTAATACTAGCTACATTTTACATGATAGGCTTGGATTTCTATAACTTCGTATAGCATAC
ATTATACGAAGTTATAAACAGCACAAAAGGAAACTCACCCTAACTGTAAAGTAATTGTGTGTTTTGAGAC
TATAAGTATCCCTTGGAGAACCACCTTGTTGGACCAGGATGGGCACCACCCGTTTAAGAGCTAAGCTGGA
AACAGCATAGCAAGTTTAAATAAGGCTAGTCCGTTATCAACTTGAAAAAGTGGCACCGAGTCGGTGCTTT
TTTTCTCGAGAAGCTTGGCGTAACTAGATCTTGAGACACTGCTTTTTGCTTGTACTGGGTCTCTCTGGTT
AGACCAGATCTGAGCCTGGGAGCTCTCTGGCTAACTAGGGAACCCACTGCTTAAGCCTCAATAAAGCTTG
CCTTGAGTGCTTCAAGTAGTGTGTGCCCGTCTGTTGTGTGACTCTGGTAACTAGAGATCCCTCAGACCCT
TTTAGTCAGTGTGGAAAATCTCTAGCAGTACGTATAGTAGTTCATGTCATCTTATTATTCAGTATTTATA
ACTTGCAAAGAAATGAATATCAGAGAGTGAGAGGAACTTGTTTATTGCAGCTTATAATGGTTACAAATAA
AGCAATAGCATCACAAATTTCACAAATAAAGCATTTTTTTCACTGCATTCTAGTTGTGGTTTGTCCAAAC
TCATCAATGTATCTTATCATGTCTGGCTCTAGCTATCCCGCCCCTAACTCCGCCCAGTTCCGCCCATTCT
CCGCCCCATGGCTGACTAATTTTTTTTATTTATGCAGAGGCCGAGGCCGCCTCGGCCTCTGAGCTATTCC
AGAAGTAGTGAGGAGGCTTTTTTGGAGGCCTAGGGACGTACCCAATTCGCCCTATAGTGAGTCGTATTAC
GCGCGCTCACTGGCCGTCGTTTTACAACGTCGTGACTGGGAAAACCCTGGCGTTACCCAACTTAATCGCC
TTGCAGCACATCCCCCTTTCGCCAGCTGGCGTAATAGCGAAGAGGCCCGCACCGATCGCCCTTCCCAACA
GTTGCGCAGCCTGAATGGCGAATGGG
[124 nt withheld, positions 6117-6240]
C
[91 nt withheld, positions 6242-6332]
A
[49 nt withheld, positions 6334-6382]
CCTTTGACGTTGGAGTCCACGTTCTTT
[37 nt withheld, positions 6410-6446]
ACCCTATCTCGGTCTATTCTTTTGATTTATAAGGGATTTTGCCGATTTCGGCCTATTGGTTAAAAAATGA
GCTGATTTAACAAAAATTTAACGCGAATTTTAACAAAATATTAACGCTTACAATTTAGGTGGCACTTTTC
GGGGAAATGTGCGCGGAACCCCTATTTGTTTATTTTTCTAAATACATTCAAATATGTATCCGCTCATGAG
ACAATAACCCTGATAAATGCTTCAATAATATTGAAAAAGGAAGAGTATGAGTATTCAACATTTCCGTGTC
GCCCTTATTCCCTTTTTTGCGGCATTTTGCCTTCCTGTTTTTGCTCACCCAGAAACGCTGGTGAAAGTAA
AAGATGCTGAAGATCAGTTGGGTGCACGAGTGGGTTACATCGAACTGGATCTCAACAGCGGTAAGATCCT
TGAGAGTTTTCGCCCCGAAGAACGTTTTCCAATGATGAGCACTTTTAAAGTTCTGCTATGTGGCGCGGTA
TTATCCCGTATTGACGCCGGGCAAGAGCAACTCGGTCGCCGCATACACTATTCTCAGAATGACTTGGTTG
AGTACTCACCAGTCACAGAAAAGCATCTTACGGATGGCATGACAGTAAGAGAATTATGCAGTGCTGCCAT
AACCATGAGTGATAACACTGCGGCCAACTTACTTCTGACAACGATCGGAGGACCGAAGGAGCTAACCGCT
TTTTTGCACAACATGGGGGATCATGTAACTCGCCTTGATCGTTGGGAACCGGAGCTGAATGAAGCCATAC
CAAACGACGAGCGTGACACCACGATGCCTGTAGCAATGGCAACAACGTTGCGCAAACTATTAACTGGCGA
ACTACTTACTCTAGCTTCCCGGCAACAATTAATAGACTGGATGGAGGCGGATAAAGTTGCAGGACCACTT
CTGCGCTCGGCCCTTCCGGCTGGCTGGTTTATTGCTGATAAATCTGGAGCCGGTGAGCGTGGGTCTCGCG
GTATCATTGCAGCACTGGGGCCAGATGGTAAGCCCTCCCGTATCGTAGTTATCTACACGACGGGGAGTCA
GGCAACTATGGATGAACGAAATAGACAGATCGCTGAGATAGGTGCCTCACTGATTAAGCATTGGTAACTG
TCAGACCAAGTTTACTCATATATACTTTAGATTGATTTAAAACTTCATTTTTAATTTAAAAGGATCTAGG
TGAAGATCCTTTTTGATAATCTCATGACCAAAATCCCTTAACGTGAGTTTTCGTTCCACTGAGCGTCAGA
CCCCGTAGAAAAGATCAAAGGATCTTCTTGAGATCCTTTTTTTCTGCGCGTAATCTGCTGCTTGCAAACA
AAAAAACCACCGCTACCAGCGGTGGTTTGTTTGCCGGATCAAGAGCTACCAACTCTTTTTCCGAAGGTAA
CTGGCTTCAGCAGAGCGCAGATACCAAATACTGTTCTTCTAGTGTAGCCGTAGTTAGGCCACCACTTCAA
GAACTCTGTAGCACCGCCTACATACCTCGCTCTGCTAATCCTGTTACCAGTGGCTGCTGCCAGTGGCGAT
AAGTCGTGTCTTACCGGGTTGGACTCAAGACGATAGTTACCGGATAAGGCGCAGCGGTCGGGCTGAACGG
GGGGTTCGTGCACACAGCCCAGCTTGGAGCGAACGACCTACACCGAACTGAGATACCTACAGCGTGAGCT
ATGAGAAAGCGCCACGCTTCCCGAAGGGAGAAAGGCGGACAGGTATCCGGTAAGCGGCAGGGTCGGAACA
GGAGAGCGCACGAGGGAGCTTCCAGGGGGAAACGCCTGGTATCTTTATAGTCCTGTCGGGTTTCGCCACC
TCTGACTTGAGCGTCGATTTTTGTGATGCTCGTCAGGGGGGCGGAGCCTATGGAAAAACGCCAGCAACGC
GGCCTTTTTACGGTTCCTGGCCTTTTGCTGGCCTTTTGCTCACATGTTCTTTCCTGCGTTATCCCCTGAT
TCTGTGGATAACCGTATTACCGCCTTTGAGTGAGCTGATACCGCTCGCCGCAGCCGAACGACCGAGCGCA
GCGAGTCAGTGAGCGAGGAAGCGGAAGAGCGCCCAATACGCAAACC
